>Addgene plasmid #48623 | pFUSB4_TTTT | depositor full sequence | sequence record 70323 | Full Sequence
ATGTTTTCCCAGTCACGACGTTGTAAAACGACGGCCAGTCTTAAGCGTCTCATGGCCTGACCCCGGACCA
AGTGGTGGCCTATCGCCAGCAACGGTGGCGGCAAGCAAGCGCTCGAAACGGTGCAGCGGCTGTTGCCGGT
GCTGTGCCAGGACCATGGCCTGACCCCGGACCAAGTGGTGGCTATCGCCAGCAACGGTGGCGGCAAGCAA
GCGCTCGAAACGGTGCAGCGGCTGTTGCCGGTGCTGTGCCAGGACCATGGCCTGACCCCGGACCAAGTGG
TGGCTATCGCCAGCAACGGTGGCGGCAAGCAAGCGCTCGAAACGGTGCAGCGGCTGTTGCCGGTGCTGTG
CCAGGACCATGGCCTGACCCCGGACCAAGTGGTGGCTATCGCCAGCAACGGTGGCGGCAAGCAAGCGCTC
GAAACGGTGCAGCGGCTGTTGCCGGTGCTGTGCCAGGACCATGGCCTGACCCCGGACCAAGTGGTGGCTA
TCGAGACGTCTAGACCAGCCAGGACAGAAATGCCTCGACTTCGCTGCTACCCAAGGTTGCCGGGTGACGC
ACACCGTGGAAACGGATGAAGGCACGAACCCAGTGGACATAAGCCTGTTCGGTTCGTAAGCTGTAATGCA
AGTAGCGTATGCGCTCACGCAACTGGTCCAGAACCTTGACCGAACGCAGCGGTGGTAACGGCGCAGTGGC
GGTTTTCATGGCTTGTTATGACTGTTTTTTTGGGGTACAGTCTATGCCTCGGGCATCCAAGCAGCAAGCG
CGTTACGCCGTGGGTCGATGTTTGATGTTATGGAGCAGCAACGATGTTACGCAGCAGGGCAGTCGCCCTA
AAACAAAGTTAAACATTATGAGGGAAGCGGTGATCGCCGAAGTATCGACTCAACTATCAGAGGTAGTTGG
CGTCATCGAGCGCCATCTCGAACCGACGTTGCTGGCCGTACATTTGTACGGCTCCGCAGTGGATGGCGGC
CTGAAGCCACACAGTGATATTGATTTGCTGGTTACGGTGACCGTAAGGCTTGATGAAACAACGCGGCGAG
CTTTGATCAACGACCTTTTGGAAACTTCGGCTTCCCCTGGAGAGAGCGAGATTCTCCGCGCTGTAGAAGT
CACCATTGTTGTGCACGACGACATCATTCCGTGGCGTTATCCAGCTAAGCGCGAACTGCAATTTGGAGAA
TGGCAGCGCAATGACATTCTTGCAGGTATCTTCGAGCCAGCCACGATCGACATTGATCTGGCTATCTTGC
TGACAAAAGCAAGAGAACATAGCGTTGCCTTGGTAGGTCCAGCGGCGGAGGAACTCTTTGATCCGGTTCC
TGAACAGGATCTATTTGAGGCGCTAAATGAAACCTTAACGCTATGGAACTCGCCGCCCGACTGGGCTGGC
GATGAGCGAAATGTAGTGCTTACGTTGTCCCGCATTTGGTACAGCGCAGTAACCGGCAAAATCGCGCCGA
AGGATGTCGCTGCCGACTGGGCAATGGAGCGCCTGCCGGCCCAGTATCAGCCCGTCATACTTGAAGCTAG
ACAGGCTTATCTTGGACAAGAAGAAGATCGCTTGGCCTCGCGCGCAGATCAGTTGGAAGAATTTGTCCAC
TACGTGAAAGGCGAGATCACCAAGGTAGTCGGCAAATAACCCTCGAGCCACCCATGACCAAAATCCCTTA
ACGTGAGTTACGCGTCGTTCCACTGAGCGTCAGACCCCGTAGAAAAGATCAAAGGATCTTCTTGAGATCC
TTTTTTTCTGCGCGTAATCTGCTGCTTGCAAACAAAAAAACCACCGCTACCAGCGGTGGTTTGTTTGCCG
GATCAAGAGCTACCAACTCTTTTTCCGAAGGTAACTGGCTTCAGCAGAGCGCAGATACCAAATACTGTCC
TTCTAGTGTAGCCGTAGTTAGGCCACCACTTCAAGAACTCTGTAGCACCGCCTACATACCTCGCTCTGCT
AATCCTGTTACCAGTGGCTGCTGCCAGTGGCGATAAGTCGTGTCTTACCGGGTTGGACTCAAGACGATAG
TTACCGGATAAGGCGCAGCGGTCGGGCTGAACGGGGGGTTCGTGCACACAGCCCAGCTTGGAGCGAACGA
CCTACACCGAACTGAGATACCTACAGCGTGAGCATTGAGAAAGCGCCACGCTTCCCGAAGGGAGAAAGGC
GGACAGGTATCCGGTAAGCGGCAGGGTCGGAACAGGAGAGCGCACGAGGGAGCTTCCAGGGGGAAACGCC
TGGTATCTTTATAGTCCTGTCGGGTTTCGCCACCTCTGACTTGAGCGTCGATTTTTGTGATGCTCGTCAG
GGGGGCGGAGCCTATGGAAAAACGCCAGCAACGCGGCCTTTTTACGGTTCCTGGCCTTTTGCTGGCCTTT
TGCTCACATGTTCTTTCCTGCGTTATCCCCTGATTCTGTGGATAACCGTATTACCGCCTTTGAGTGAGCT
GATACCGCTCGCCGCAGCCGAACGACCGAGCGCAGCGAGTCAGTGAGCGAGGAAGCGGAAGAGCGCCCAA
TACGCAAACCGCCTCTCCCCGCGCGTTGGCCGATTCATTAATGCAGCTGGCACGACAGGTTTCCCGACTG
GAAAGCGGGCAGTGAGCGCAACGCAATTAATACGCGTACCGCTAGCCAGGAAGAGTTTGTAGAAACGCAA
AAAGGCCATCCGTCAGGATGGCCTTCTGCTTAGTTTGATGCCTGGCAGTTTATGGCGGGCGTCCTGCCCG
CCACCCTCCGGGCCGTTGCTTCACAACGTTCAAATCCGCTCCCGGCGGATTTGTCCTACTCAGGAGAGCG
TTCACCGACAAACAACAGATAAAACGAAAGGCCCAGTCTTCCGACTGAGCCTTTCGTTTTATTTGATGCC
TGGCAGTTCCCTACTCTCGCGTTAACGCTAGCATGG
Features (pLannotate 1.2.2; 8 found; start..end, strand, type, name):
      3..39      -  CDS            lacZα (fragment): LacZα fragment of β-galactosidase; lacZ fragment
    596..619     +  promoter       Pc promoter (fragment): intI1 (promoter lies within the coding sequence); class 1 integron promoter
    795..851     +  CDS            GmR (fragment): gentamycin acetyltransferase; aacC1; confers resistance to gentamycin
    858..1649    +  CDS            SmR: aminoglycoside adenylyltransferase (Murphy, 1985); aadA; confers resistance to spectinomycin and streptomycin
   1742..2330    +  rep_origin     ori: high-copy-number ColE1/pMB1/pBR322/pUC origin of replication
   2513..2605    +  CDS            lacI (fragment): lac repressor; lacI; The lac repressor binds to the lac operator to inhibit transcription in E. coli. This inhibition can be relieved by adding lactose or isopropyl-β-D-thiogalactopyranoside (IPTG).
   2660..2687    -  terminator     rrnB T2 terminator: transcription terminator T2 from the E. coli rrnB gene
   2819..2862    +  terminator     rrnB T1 terminator: Escherichia coli rrnB; transcription terminator T1 from the E. coli rrnB gene
