[The description below was written by a language model from this plasmid's Addgene catalogue record and pLannotate feature annotations shown in this document.]
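Description:
pFUSB4_TTTT is a small (about 2.9 kb) intermediate array plasmid for Golden Gate assembly of TALENs, built on the pFUS_B4 backbone. It carries a synthetic insert of four pre-assembled TAL effector repeats whose repeat-variable diresidues are NG NG NG NG. In the standard TALE code each NG repeat recognises thymine, which explains the "TTTT" in the name. The depositor notes that the plasmid was itself made by Golden Gate cloning. The catalogue lists the vector type as mammalian expression/TALEN, but the feature table shows no eukaryotic promoter, nuclease domain or polyadenylation signal. The plasmid is therefore better regarded as a cloning module than as an expression construct in its own right.

The plasmid is propagated in E. coli from a high-copy ColE1/pUC-type origin and selected with spectinomycin through the aadA (SmR) aminoglycoside adenylyltransferase gene. This gene sits downstream of a fragment of the class 1 integron Pc promoter and a remnant of a gentamicin acetyltransferase gene. Short residual fragments of lacZα and lacI are also annotated, along with the rrnB T1 and T2 terminators. The truncated lacZα is consistent with a screening cassette having been displaced when the repeats were inserted, although the record does not say so. The automated annotation does not mark the TAL repeat array itself, which presumably lies in the unannotated region near the start of the sequence.

The associated publication describes a simplified 15-RVD GoldyTALEN design for in vivo genome engineering. In that context, a ready-made four-repeat block like this one would be joined with other repeat arrays and a final repeat in a TALEN destination vector, reducing the number of assembly steps needed to build a custom nuclease.
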