Addgene plasmid #48623: pFUSB4_TTTT
Depositing lab: Stephen Ekker. Depositing organization: Mayo Foundation for Medical Education and Research. Publication: High Efficiency In Vivo Genome Engineering with a Simplified 15-RVD GoldyTALEN Design. Ma AC, Lee HB, Clark KJ, Ekker SC. PLoS One. 2013 May 29;8(5):e65259. doi: 10.1371/journal.pone.0065259. Print 2013. PubMed 23734242.
Backbone
  Vector backbone: pFUS_B4
  Vector type: Mammalian Expression, TALEN
Growth in bacteria
  Bacterial resistance: Spectinomycin, 50 μg/mL
  Growth temperature: 37°C
  Growth strain: Top10
  Copy number: Unknown
Gene/Insert
  Gene/Insert name: RVD sequence: NG NG NG NG
  Species: Synthetic
  Cloning method: Unknown
  Sequencing primers: 5′ ttgatgcctggcagttccct; 3′ cgaaccgaacaggcttatgt
Terms and licenses: Academic/Nonprofit Terms; Industry Terms: Not Available to Industry
Depositor comments: Plasmid was created using Golden Gate cloning.
How to cite: pFUSB4_TTTT was a gift from Stephen Ekker (Addgene plasmid # 48623 ; http://n2t.net/addgene:48623 ; RRID:Addgene_48623)
