>Addgene plasmid #48623 | pFUSB4_TTTT | addgene partial sequence | sequence record 71417 | pCR8_F1 5'-ttgatgcctggcagttccct-3'
CACGACGTTGTAAAACGACGGCCAGTCTTAAGCGTCTCATGGCCTGACCCCGGACCAAGTGGTGGCTATC
GCCAGCAACGGTGGCGGCAAGCAAGCGCTCGAAACGGTGCAGCGGCTGTTGCCGGTGCTGTGCCAGGACC
ATGGCCTGACCCCGGACCAAGTGGTGGCTATCGCCAGCAACGGTGGCGGCAAGCAAGCGCTCGAAACGGT
GCAGCGGCTGTTGCCGGTGCTGTGCCAGGACCATGGCCTGACCCCGGACCAAGTGGTGGCTATCGCCAGC
AACGGTGGCGGCAAGCAAGCGCTCGAAACGGTGCAGCGGCTGTTGCCGGTGCTGTGCCAGGACCATGGCC
TGACCCCGGACCAAGTGGTGGCTATCGCCAGCAACGGTGGCGGCAAGCAAGCGCTCGAAACGGTGCAGCG
GCTGTTGCCGGTGCTGTGCCAGGACCATGGCCTGACCCCGGACCAAGTGGTGGCTATCGAGACGTCTAGA
CCAGCCAGGACAGAAATGCCTCGACTTCGCTGCTACCCAAGGTTGCCGGGTGACGCACACCGTGGAAACG
GATGAAGGCACGAACCCAGTGGACATAAGCCTGTTCGGTTCGTAAGCTGTAATGCAAGTAGCGTATGCGC
TCACGCAACTGGTCCAGAACCTTGACCGAACGCAGCGGTGGTAACGGCGCAGTGGCGGTTTTCATGGCTT
GTTATGACTGTTTTTTTGGGGTACAGTCTATGCCTCGGGCATCCAAGCAGCAAGCGCGTTACGCCGTGGG
TCGATGTTTGATGTTATGGAGCAGCAACGATGTTACGCAGCAGGGCAGTCGCCCTAAAACAAAGTTAAAC
ATTATGA
